Addgene plasmid #52987: pJM483
Purpose: A secreted Lactadherin (sGFP::LactC1C2) Phosphatidylserine sensor
Depositing lab: Ding Xue. Depositing organization: University of Colorado, Boulder. Publication: CED-1, CED-7, and TTR-52 regulate surface phosphatidylserine expression on apoptotic and phagocytic cells. Mapes J, Chen YZ, Kim A, Mitani S, Kang BH, Xue D. Curr Biol. 2012 Jul 24;22(14):1267-75. doi: 10.1016/j.cub.2012.05.052. Epub 2012 Jun 21. PubMed 22727702.
Backbone
  Vector backbone: pPD 49.83
  Backbone size w/o insert (bp): 3648
  Total vector size (bp): 5724
  Vector type: Worm Expression
Growth in bacteria
  Bacterial resistance: Ampicillin, 100 μg/mL
  Growth temperature: 37°C
  Growth strain: DH5alpha
  Copy number: High Copy
Gene/Insert
  Gene/Insert name: Lactaherin (alt name: MFGe8)
  Species: M. musculus (mouse)
  Mutation: deleted native signal sequence, deleted C-terminal domain
  Entrez Gene: Mfge8 (a.k.a. MFG-E8, MP47, Mfgm, P47, SED1, lactadherin)
  Promoter: hsp-16.41
  Tag / fusion protein: GFP (w/ introns) (N terminal on insert); signal sequence (N terminal on insert)
  Cloning method: Restriction Enzyme; 5′ cloning site NotI (not destroyed); 3′ cloning site EcoRV (not destroyed)
  Sequencing primers: 5′ hsp-16; 3′ unc-54
Terms and licenses: Academic/Nonprofit Terms; Industry Terms: Not Available to Industry
How to cite: pJM483 was a gift from Ding Xue (Addgene plasmid # 52987 ; http://n2t.net/addgene:52987 ; RRID:Addgene_52987)
