[The description below was written by a language model from this plasmid's Addgene catalogue record and pLannotate feature annotations shown in this document.]
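Description:
pJM483 is a Caenorhabditis elegans expression plasmid built on the pPD49.83 heat-shock vector backbone, with a total size of 5,724 bp. It is propagated in E. coli as a high-copy plasmid through a ColE1/pUC-type origin and selected with ampicillin via the β-lactamase gene. Remnants of pUC-derived sequence (lac promoter and operator, CAP site, and fragments of the multiple cloning site, lacI, rop and bom) are annotated but play no role in the worm payload.

The insert encodes a secreted phosphatidylserine sensor, sGFP::LactC1C2. Expression is driven by the heat-inducible hsp-16.41 promoter; the short reverse-strand hsp-16.1 coding fragment annotated at the start of the record likely marks the edge of this heat-shock gene region. The open reading frame begins with a signal sequence that directs the protein into the secretory pathway, followed by a GFP containing introns (a common feature of worm vectors that improves expression; the annotation tool matched it to a GFP variant by similarity). GFP is fused in frame to a fragment of mouse lactadherin (Mfge8/MFG-E8). The catalogue lists deletion of the native signal sequence and of a "C-terminal domain", whereas the construct name indicates that the C1C2 region is what is retained; the record does not resolve this wording. The 3' sequencing primer suggests an unc-54 3' region downstream, though it is not annotated, and a small aex-5 match lies in that area.

Because lactadherin binds phosphatidylserine-rich membranes, heat-shock induction releases a fluorescent probe that labels cells exposing phosphatidylserine on their surface, such as apoptotic and phagocytic cells in living worms.
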