Features (pLannotate 1.2.2; 14 found; start..end, strand, type, name):
      1..35      -  misc_feature   MCS (fragment): pUC18/19 multiple cloning site
     33..83      -  CDS            hsp-16.1 (fragment): HSP11_CAEEL - Also known as hsp16-1b. Experimental evidence at transcript level: Swiss-Prot protein existence level 2. From Caenorhabditis elegans.
    635..1549    +  CDS            vsfGFP-9 (fragment): vsfGFP-9 is a basic (constitutively fluorescent) green fluorescent protein published in 2015, derived from Aequorea victoria. It has low acid sensitivity.
   1511..2461    +  CDS            Mfge8 (fragment): MFGM_MOUSE - Experimental evidence at protein level: Swiss-Prot protein existence level 1. Contributes to phagocytic removal of apoptotic cells in many tissues. Specific ligand for the alpha-v/beta-3 and alpha-v/beta-5 receptors. Also binds to phosphatidylserine-enriched cell surfaces in a receptor-independent manner. Zona pellucida-binding protein which may play a role in gamete interaction (By similarity). Plays an important role in the maintenance of intestinal epithelial homeostasis and the promotion of mucosal healing. Promotes VEGF-dependent neovascularization. From Mus musculus (Mouse).
   3046..3141    +  CDS            aex-5 (fragment): AEX5_CAEEL - Also known as kpc-3 From Caenorhabditis elegans.
   3269..3304    +  CDS            rop (fragment): Rop protein, which maintains plasmids at low copy number; rop
   3406..3505    +  misc_feature   bom (fragment): basis of mobility region from pBR322
   3603..3707    +  promoter       AmpR promoter: bla
   3708..4568    +  CDS            AmpR: β-lactamase; bla; confers resistance to ampicillin, carbenicillin, and related antibiotics
   4739..5327    +  rep_origin     ori: high-copy-number ColE1/pMB1/pBR322/pUC origin of replication
   5510..5602    +  CDS            lacI (fragment): lac repressor; lacI; The lac repressor binds to the lac operator to inhibit transcription in E. coli. This inhibition can be relieved by adding lactose or isopropyl-β-D-thiogalactopyranoside (IPTG).
   5615..5636    +  protein_bind   CAP binding site: CAP binding activates transcription in the presence of cAMP. E. coli catabolite activator protein
   5651..5681    +  promoter       lac promoter: promoter for the E. coli lac operon
   5689..5705    +  protein_bind   lac operator: The lac repressor binds to the lac operator to inhibit transcription in E. coli. This inhibition can be relieved by adding lactose or isopropyl-β-D-thiogalactopyranoside (IPTG). lac repressor encoded by lacI
>Addgene plasmid #52987 | pJM483 | depositor full sequence | sequence record 82563 | pJM483 sequence 5724 bps
AAGCTTGCATGCCTGCAGGTCGACTCTAGAGGATCACCAAAAACGGAACGTTGAGCTGGACGGAAATAGT
GGTAAAGTGACATGATTATAGTTTGAAGATTTCTAATTTCACAATTAGAGCAAATGTTGTTCGGTATTTA
TTTTCAACGGTATTTATACTATTTTCCACCTTTTTCTAGAACATTCGAGCTGCTTGTTGCAAAAGGAGGG
CGACTCACATTCGGTACATGGAAAAGTAGTGTACACAATAAAGAGACCCAGATACATTTTCCGTCTGCGT
CTCTTTGCACCCACCGGGAGTATTTTCAAACGAATGCATCTAGGACCTTCTAGAACATTCTGTAAGGCTG
CAGAATGCGGGTATATAAGGAAAGCGGGCTCAGAGGAAGCCAACACGCTTTGTTCTAGTGCATCTAAAAA
ACTTCGAAAATCCTCATCGGATCCCCGGGATTGGCCAAAGGACCCAAAGGTATGTTTCGAATGATACTAA
CATAACATAGAACATTTTCAGGAGGACCCTTGGCTAGCAAAAATGCATAAGGTTTTGCTGGCACTGTTCT
TTATCTTTCTGGCACCAGCATCCGCACTGGCAGTCTCCGAACCGGTCCTAGCGTCGACGGTACCGGTAGA
AAAAATGAGTAAAGGAGAAGAACTTTTCACTGGAGTTGTCCCAATTCTTGTTGAATTAGATGGTGATGTT
AATGGGCACAAATTTTCTGTCAGTGGAGAGGGTGAAGGTGATGCAACATACGGAAAACTTACCCTTAAAT
TTATTTGCACTACTGGAAAACTACCTGTTCCATGGGTAAGTTTAAACATATATATACTAACTAACCCTGA
TTATTTAAATTTTCAGCCAACACTTGTCACTACTTTCTGTTATGGTGTTCAATGCTTCTCGAGATACCCA
GATCATATGAAACGGCATGACTTTTTCAAGAGTGCCATGCCCGAAGGTTATGTACAGGAAAGAACTATAT
TTTTCAAAGATGACGGGAACTACAAGACACGTAAGTTTAAACAGTTCGGTACTAACTAACCATACATATT
TAAATTTTCAGGTGCTGAAGTCAAGTTTGAAGGTGATACCCTTGTTAATAGAATCGAGTTAAAAGGTATT
GATTTTAAAGAAGATGGAAACATTCTTGGACACAAATTGGAATACAACTATAACTCACACAATGTATACA
TCATGGCAGACAAACAAAAGAATGGAATCAAAGTTGTAAGTTTAAACATGATTTTACTAACTAACTAATC
TGATTTAAATTTTCAGAACTTCAAAATTAGACACAACATTGAAGATGGAAGCGTTCAACTAGCAGACCAT
TATCAACAAAATACTCCAATTGGCGATGGCCCTGTCCTTTTACCAGACAACCATTACCTGTCCACACAAT
CTGCCCTTTCGAAAGATCCCAACGAAAAGAGAGACCACATGGTCCTTCTTGAGTTTGTAACAGCTGCTGG
GATTACACATGGCATGGATGAACTATACAAACCTGGCGGCCGCTGTTCTACACAGCTGGGCATGGAAGGG
GGCGCCATTGCTGATTCACAGATTTCCGCCTCGTCTGTGTATATGGGTTTCATGGGCTTGCAGCGCTGGG
GCCCGGAGCTGGCTCGTCTGTACCGCACAGGGATCGTCAATGCCTGGACAGCCAGCAACTATGATAGCAA
GCCCTGGATCCAGGTGAACCTTCTGCGGAAGATGCGGGTATCAGGTGTGATGACGCAGGGTGCCAGCCGT
GCCGGGAGGGCGGAGTACCTGAAGACCTTCAAGGTGGCTTACAGCCTCGACGGACGCAAGTTTGAGTTCA
TCCAGGATGAAAGCGGTGGAGACAAGGAGTTTTTGGGTAACCTGGACAACAACAGCCTGAAGGTTAACAT
GTTCAACCCGACTCTGGAGGCACAGTACATAAGGCTGTACCCTGTTTCGTGCCACCGCGGCTGCACCCTC
CGCTTCGAGCTCCTGGGCTGTGAGTTGCACGGATGTTCTGAGCCCCTGGGCCTGAAGAATAACACAATTC
CTGACAGCCAGATGTCAGCCTCCAGCAGCTACAAGACATGGAACCTGCGTGCTTTTGGCTGGTACCCCCA
CTTGGGAAGGCTGGATAATCAGGGCAAGATCAATGCCTGGACGGCTCAGAGCAACAGTGCCAAGGAATGG
CTGCAGGTTGACCTGGGCACTCAGAGGCAAGTGACAGGAATCATCACCCAGGGGGCCCGTGACTTTGGCC
ACATCCAGTATGTGGCGTCCTACAAGGTAGCCCACAGTGATGATGGTGTGCAGTGGACTGTATATGAGGA
GCAAGGAAGCAGCAAGGTCTTCCAGGGCAACTTGGACAACAACTCCCACAAGAAGAACATCTTCGAGAAA
CCCTTCATGGCTCGCTACGTGCGTGTCCTTCCAGTGTCCTGGCATAACCGCATCACCCTGCGCCTGGAGC
TGCTGGGCTGTTAAGATATCTGAGCTCCGCATCGGCCGCTGTCATCAGATCGCCATCTCGCGCCCGTGCC
TCTGACTTCTAAGTCCAATTACTCTTCAACATCCCTACATGCTCTTTCTCCCTGTGCTCCCACCCCCTAT
TTTTGTTATTATCAAAAAAACTTCTTCTTAATTTCTTTGTTTTTTAGCTTCTTTTAAGTCACCTCTAACA
ATGAAATTGTGTAGATTCAAAAATAGAATTAATTCGTAATAAAAAGTCGAAAAAAATTGTGCTCCCTCCC
CCCATTAATAATAATTCTATCCCAAAATCTACACAATGTTCTGTGTACACTTCTTATGTTTTTTTTACTT
CTGATAAATTTTTTTTGAAACATCATAGAAAAAACCGCACACAAAATACCTTATCATATGTTACGTTTCA
GTTTATGACCGCAATTTTTATTTCTTCGCACGTCTGGGCCTCTCATGACGTCAAATCATGCTCATCGTGA
AAAAGTTTTGGAGTATTTTTGGAATTTTTCAATCAAGTGAAAGTTTATGAAATTAATTTTCCTGCTTTTG
CTTTTTGGGGGTTTCCCCTATTGTTTGTCAAGAGTTTCGAGGACGGCGTTTTTCTTGCTAAAATCACAAG
TATTGATGAGCACGATGCAAGAAAGATCGGAAGAAGGTTTGGGTTTGAGGCTCAGTGGAAGGTGAGTAGA
AGTTGATAATTTGAAAGTGGAGTAGTGTCTATGGGGTTTTTGCCTTAAATGACAGAATACATTCCCAATA
TACCAAACATAACTGTTTCCTACTAGTCGGCCGTACGGGCCCTTTCGTCTCGCGCGTTTCGGTGATGACG
GTGAAAACCTCTGACACATGCAGCTCCCGGAGACGGTCACAGCTTGTCTGTAAGCGGATGCCGGGAGCAG
ACAAGCCCGTCAGGGCGCGTCAGCGGGTGTTGGCGGGTGTCGGGGCTGGCTTAACTATGCGGCATCAGAG
CAGATTGTACTGAGAGTGCACCATATGCGGTGTGAAATACCGCACAGATGCGTAAGGAGAAAATACCGCA
TCAGGCGGCCTTAAGGGCCTCGTGATACGCCTATTTTTATAGGTTAATGTCATGATAATAATGGTTTCTT
AGACGTCAGGTGGCACTTTTCGGGGAAATGTGCGCGGAACCCCTATTTGTTTATTTTTCTAAATACATTC
AAATATGTATCCGCTCATGAGACAATAACCCTGATAAATGCTTCAATAATATTGAAAAAGGAAGAGTATG
AGTATTCAACATTTCCGTGTCGCCCTTATTCCCTTTTTTGCGGCATTTTGCCTTCCTGTTTTTGCTCACC
CAGAAACGCTGGTGAAAGTAAAAGATGCTGAAGATCAGTTGGGTGCACGAGTGGGTTACATCGAACTGGA
TCTCAACAGCGGTAAGATCCTTGAGAGTTTTCGCCCCGAAGAACGTTTTCCAATGATGAGCACTTTTAAA
GTTCTGCTATGTGGCGCGGTATTATCCCGTATTGACGCCGGGCAAGAGCAACTCGGTCGCCGCATACACT
ATTCTCAGAATGACTTGGTTGAGTACTCACCAGTCACAGAAAAGCATCTTACGGATGGCATGACAGTAAG
AGAATTATGCAGTGCTGCCATAACCATGAGTGATAACACTGCGGCCAACTTACTTCTGACAACGATCGGA
GGACCGAAGGAGCTAACCGCTTTTTTGCACAACATGGGGGATCATGTAACTCGCCTTGATCGTTGGGAAC
CGGAGCTGAATGAAGCCATACCAAACGACGAGCGTGACACCACGATGCCTGTAGCAATGGCAACAACGTT
GCGCAAACTATTAACTGGCGAACTACTTACTCTAGCTTCCCGGCAACAATTAATAGACTGGATGGAGGCG
GATAAAGTTGCAGGACCACTTCTGCGCTCGGCCCTTCCGGCTGGCTGGTTTATTGCTGATAAATCTGGAG
CCGGTGAGCGTGGGTCTCGCGGTATCATTGCAGCACTGGGGCCAGATGGTAAGCCCTCCCGTATCGTAGT
TATCTACACGACGGGGAGTCAGGCAACTATGGATGAACGAAATAGACAGATCGCTGAGATAGGTGCCTCA
CTGATTAAGCATTGGTAACTGTCAGACCAAGTTTACTCATATATACTTTAGATTGATTTAAAACTTCATT
TTTAATTTAAAAGGATCTAGGTGAAGATCCTTTTTGATAATCTCATGACCAAAATCCCTTAACGTGAGTT
TTCGTTCCACTGAGCGTCAGACCCCGTAGAAAAGATCAAAGGATCTTCTTGAGATCCTTTTTTTCTGCGC
GTAATCTGCTGCTTGCAAACAAAAAAACCACCGCTACCAGCGGTGGTTTGTTTGCCGGATCAAGAGCTAC
CAACTCTTTTTCCGAAGGTAACTGGCTTCAGCAGAGCGCAGATACCAAATACTGTCCTTCTAGTGTAGCC
GTAGTTAGGCCACCACTTCAAGAACTCTGTAGCACCGCCTACATACCTCGCTCTGCTAATCCTGTTACCA
GTGGCTGCTGCCAGTGGCGATAAGTCGTGTCTTACCGGGTTGGACTCAAGACGATAGTTACCGGATAAGG
CGCAGCGGTCGGGCTGAACGGGGGGTTCGTGCACACAGCCCAGCTTGGAGCGAACGACCTACACCGAACT
GAGATACCTACAGCGTGAGCATTGAGAAAGCGCCACGCTTCCCGAAGGGAGAAAGGCGGACAGGTATCCG
GTAAGCGGCAGGGTCGGAACAGGAGAGCGCACGAGGGAGCTTCCAGGGGGAAACGCCTGGTATCTTTATA
GTCCTGTCGGGTTTCGCCACCTCTGACTTGAGCGTCGATTTTTGTGATGCTCGTCAGGGGGGCGGAGCCT
ATGGAAAAACGCCAGCAACGCGGCCTTTTTACGGTTCCTGGCCTTTTGCTGGCCTTTTGCTCACATGTTC
TTTCCTGCGTTATCCCCTGATTCTGTGGATAACCGTATTACCGCCTTTGAGTGAGCTGATACCGCTCGCC
GCAGCCGAACGACCGAGCGCAGCGAGTCAGTGAGCGAGGAAGCGGAAGAGCGCCCAATACGCAAACCGCC
TCTCCCCGCGCGTTGGCCGATTCATTAATGCAGCTGGCACGACAGGTTTCCCGACTGGAAAGCGGGCAGT
GAGCGCAACGCAATTAATGTGAGTTAGCTCACTCATTAGGCACCCCAGGCTTTACACTTTATGCTTCCGG
CTCGTATGTTGTGTGGAATTGTGAGCGGATAACAATTTCACACAGGAAACAGCT
