>Addgene plasmid #52987 | pJM483 | addgene partial sequence | sequence record 87615 | GFP-F 5'-GGTCCTTCTTGAGTTTGTAAC-3'
ATACAAACCTGGCGGCCGCTGTTCTACACAGCTGGGCATGGAAGGGGGCGCCATTGCTGATTCACAGATT
TCCGCCTCGTCTGTGTATATGGGTTTCATGGGCTTGCAGCGCTGGGGCCCGGAGCTGGCTCGTCTGTACC
GCACAGGGATCGTCAATGCCTGGACAGCCAGCAACTATGATAGCAAGCCCTGGATCCAGGTGAACCTTCT
GCGGAAGATGCGGGTATCAGGTGTGATGACGCAGGGTGCCAGCCGTGCCGGGAGGGCGGAGTACCTGAAG
ACCTTCAAGGTGGCTTACAGCCTCGACGGACGCAAGTTTGAGTTCATCCAGGATGAAAGCGGTGGAGACA
AGGAGTTTTTGGGTAACCTGGACAACAACAGCCTGAAGGTTAACATGTTCAACCCGACTCTGGAGGCACA
GTACATAAGGCTGTACCCTGTTTCGTGCCACCGCGGCTGCACCCTCCGCTTCGAGCTCCTGGGCTGTGAG
TTGCACGGATGTTCTGAGCCCCTGGGCCTGAAGAATAACACAATTCCTGACAGCCAGATGTCAGCCTCCA
GCAGCTACAAGACATGGAACCTGCGTGCTTTTGGCTGGTACCCCCACTTGGGAAGGCTGGATAATCAGGG
CAAGATCAATGCCTGGACGGCTCAGAGCAACAGTGCCAAGGAATGGCTGCAGGTTGACCTGGGCACTCAG
AGGCAAGTGACAGGAATCATCACCCAGGGGGCCCGTGACTTTGGCCACATCCAGTATGTGGCGTCCTACA
AGGTAGCCCACAGTGATGATGGTGTGCAGTGGACTGTATATGAGGAGCAAGGAAGCAGCAAGGTCTTCCA
GGGCAACTTGGACAACAACTCCCACAAGAAGAACATCTTCGAGAAACCCTTCATGGCTCGCTACGTGCGT
GTC
