>Addgene plasmid #52987 | pJM483 | addgene partial sequence | sequence record 87654 | wUnc-54-3UTR-R 5'-ccgtcctcgaaactcttgac-3'
TTAATTTCATAAACTTTCACTTGATTGAAAAATTCCAAAAATACTCCAAAACTTTTTCACGATGAGCATG
ATTTGACGTCATGAGAGGCCCAGACGTGCGAAGAAATAAAAATTGCGGTCATAAACTGAAACGTAACATA
TGATAAGGTATTTTGTGTGCGGTTTTTTCTATGATGTTTCAAAAAAATTTATCAGAAGTAAAAAACATAA
GAAGTGTACACAGAACATTGTGTAGATTTTGGGATAGAATTATTATTAATGGGGGGAGGGAGCACAATTT
TTTTCGACTTTTTATTACGAATTAATTCTATTTTTGAATCTACACAATTTCATTGTTAGAGGTGACTTAA
AAGAAGCTAAAAAACAAAGAAATTAAGAGAAGTTTTTTGATAATAACAAAAATAGGGGGTGGGAGCACAG
GGAGAAAGAGCATGTAGGGATGTTGAAGAGTAATTGGACTTAGAAGTCAGAGGCACGGGCGCGAGATGGC
GATCTGATGACAGCGGCCGATGCGGAGCTCAGATATGATATCTTAACAGCCCAGCAGCTCCAGGCGCAGG
GTGATGCGGTTATGCCAGGACACTGGAAGGACACGCACGTAGCGAGCCATGAAGGGTTTCTCGAAGATGT
TCTTCTTGTGGGAGTTGTTGTCCAAGTTGCCCTGGAAGACCTTGCTGCTTCCTTGCTCCTCATATACAGT
CCACTGCACACCATCATCACTGTGGGCTACCTTGTAGGACGCCACATACTGGATGTGGCCAAAGTCACGG
GCCCCCTGGGTGATGATTCCTGTCACTTGCCTCTGAGTGCCCAGGTCAACCTGCAGCCATTCCTTGGCAC
TGTTGCTCTGAGCCGTCCAGGCATTGATCTTGCCCTGATTATCCAGCCTTCCCAAGTGGGGGTACCA
